>Addgene plasmid #201993 | pBEL2713 | addgene full sequence | sequence record 399909 | Addgene NGS Result
CCGAGTGCCACGCGCGAAACGCCGAATTTCCGTGCAACGACGTGTGTCCCGGACCGCTACCGGACAGCGA
GGTCCGCGCCATCGCCAACAGCATTTGGCGTTGGATCACAACCAAGTCGCGCATTTGGGCGGACGGGATC
GTGGTCTACGAGGCCACACTCAGTGCGCGCCAGTCGGCCATCTCGCGGAAGGGCGCAGCAGCGCGCACGG
CGGCGAGCACAGTTGCGCGGCGCGCAAAGTCCGCGTCAGCCATGGAGGCATTGCTATGAGCGACGGCTAC
AGCGACGGCTACAACCGGCAGCCGACTGTCCGCAAAAAGCGGCGCGTGACCGCCGCCGAAGGCGCTCGAA
TCACCGGACTATCCGAACGCCACGTCGTCCGGCTCGTGGCGCAGGAACGCAGCGAGTGGCTCGCCGAGCA
GGCTGCACGCCGCGAACGCATCCGCGCCTATCACGACGACGAGGGCCACTCTTGGCCGCAAACGGCCAAA
CATTTCGGGCTGCATCTGGACACCGTTAAGCGACTCGGCTATCGGGCGAGGAAAGAGCGTGCGGCAGAAC
AGGAAGCGGCTCAAAAGGCCCACAACGAAGCCGACAATCCACCGCTGTTCTAACGCAATTGGGGAGCGGG
TGTCGCGGGGGTTCCGTGGGGGGTTCCGTTGCAACGGGTCGGACAGGTAAAAGTCCTGGTAGACGCTAGT
TTTCTGGTTTGGGCCATGCCTGTCTCGTTGCGTGTTTCGTTGCGCCCGTTTTGAATACCAGCCAGACGAG
ACGGGGTTCTACGAATCTTGGTCGATACCAAGCCATTTCCGCTGAATATCGGGGAGCTCACCGCCAGAAT
CGGTGGTTGTGGTGATGTACGTGGCGAACTCCGTTGTAGTGCCTGTGGTGGCATCCGTGGCGCGGCCGCG
GTACCAGATCTTTAAATCTAGACGGTGACCACAACGCGCCCGCTTTGATCGGGGACGTCTGCGGCCGACC
ATTTACGGGTCTTGTTGTCGTTGGCGGTCATGGGCCGAACATACTCACCCGGATCGGAGGGCCGAGGACA
AGGTCGAACGAGGGGCATGACCCGGTGCGGGGCTTCTTGCACTCGGCATAGGCGAGTGCTAAGAATAACG
TTGGCACTCGCGACCGGTGAGTGCTAGGTCGGGACGGTGAGGCCAGGCCCGTCGTCGCAGCGAGTGGCAG
CGAGGACAACTTGAGCCGTCCGTCGCGGGCACTGCGCCCGGCCAGCGTAAGTAGCGGGGTTGCCGTCACC
CGGTGACCCCCGTTTCATCCCCGATCCGGAGGAATCACTTCGCAATGGGCGTCCAAATCGACGTGACGGG
GTTGAGCAAGTCTTTCGGGTCGTCAAAGATCTGGGAAGACGTGACCATGTCGATCCCGGCCGGCGAGGTG
AGCGTGCTGCTGGGCCCCTCCGGTACCGGCAAATCCGTGTTCCTGAAGTCGCTGATCGGTTTGCTCCGCC
CCGAACGTGGCTCCATCGTCATCGACGGCACCGACATCCTGCAGTGCTCGGCCAAGGAGCTCTACGAGAT
CCGCACGCTGTTCGGTGTGCTGTTCCAGGACGGCGCGCTGTTCGGCTCGATGAACATCTACGACAACACC
GCGTTCCCGCTCCGTGAGCACACCAAGAAGAGCGAGAGCGAAATCCGCAAGATCGTGATGGAGAAGCTCG
ACCTGGTCGGTATGCCCAACGACGGGCACAAGTTCCCCGGTGAGATCTCCGGCGGTATGCGCAAGCGCGC
CGGTCTGGCCCGCGCACTCGTGCTCGATCCGGAGATCATCCTCTGCGACGAGCCGGACTCGGGTCTGGAC
CCGGTGCGTACGGCCTACCTGTCGCAGCTGCTGATCGACATCAACGCGCAGATCGACGCGACCGTGCTGA
TCGTGACGCACAACATCAACATCGCCCGCACCGTGCCCGACAACATGGGCATGCTGTTCCGCAAGCAGCT
GGTGATGTTCGGCCCGCGTGAGGTGCTTCTGACCAGCGAGGAGCCGGTGGTCAAGCAGTTCCTCAACTAA
GATCCAGCTGCAGAATTCGAAGCTTATCGATGTCGACGTAGTTAACTAGCGTACGATCGACTGCCAGGCA
TCAAATAAAACGAAAGGCTCAGTCGAAAGACTGGGCCTTTCGTTTTATGCCATCATGGCCGCGGTGATCA
GCTAGCTCGAGCACGTGTTGACAATTAATCATCGGCATAGTATATCGGCATAGTATAATACGACAAGGTG
AGGAACTAAACCATGGCTAAGTTGACCAGTGCCGTTCCGGTGCTCACCGCGCGCGACGTCGCCGGAGCGG
TCGAGTTCTGGACCGACCGGCTCGGGTTCTCCCGGGACTTCGTGGAGGACGACTTCGCCGGTGTGGTCCG
GGACGACGTGACCCTGTTCATCAGCGCGGTCCAGGACCAGGTGGTGCCGGACAACACCCTGGCCTGGGTG
TGGGTGCGCGGCCTGGACGAGCTGTACACCGAGTGGTCGGAGGTCGTGTCCACGAACTTCCGGGACGCCT
CCGGGCCGGCCATGACCGAGATCGGCGAGCAGCCGTGGGGGCGGGAGTTCGCCCTGCGCGACCCGGCCGG
CAACTGCGTGCACTTCGTGGCCGAGGAGCAGGACTGAGAATCTAGTTCCATGAGCGTCAGACCCCGTAGA
AAAGATCAAAGGATCTTCTTGAGATCCTTTTTTTCTGCGCGTAATCTGCTGCTTGCAAACAAAAAAACCA
CCGCTACCAGCGGTGGTTTGTTTGCCGGATCAAGAGCTACCAACTCTTTTTCCGAAGGTAACTGGCTTCA
GCAGAGCGCAGATACCAAATACTGTCCTTCTAGTGTAGCCGTAGTTAGGCCACCACTTCAAGAACTCTGT
AGCACCGCCTACATACCTCGCTCTGCTAATCCTGTTACCAGTGGCTGCTGCCAGTGGCGATAAGTCGTGT
CTTACCGGGTTGGACTCAAGACGATAGTTACCGGATAAGGCGCAGCGGTCGGGCTGAACGGGGGGTTCGT
GCACACAGCCCAGCTTGGAGCGAACGACCTACACCGAACTGAGATACCTACAGCGTGAGCTATGAGAAAG
CGCCACGCTTCCCGAGGGGAGAAAGGCGGACAGGTATCCGGTAAGCGGCAGGGTCGGAACAGGAGAGCGC
ACGAGGGAGCTTCCAGGGGGAAACGCCTGGTATCTTTATAGTCCTGTCGGGTTTCGCCACCTCTGACTTG
AGCGTCGATTTTTGTGATGCTCGTCAGGGGGGCGGAGCCTATGGAAAAACGCCAGCAACGCGGCCTTTTT
ACGGTTCCTGGCCTTTTGCTGGCCTTTTGCTCACATGTTCTTTCCTGCGTTATCCCCTGATTCTGTGGAT
AACCGTATTACCGCCTTTGAGTGAGCTGATACCGCTCGCCGCAGCCGAACGACCGAGCGCAACGCGTGAG
CCCACCAGCTCCGTAAGTTCGGGCGCTGTGTGGCTCGTACCCGCGCATTCAGGCGGCAGGGGGTCTAACG
GGTCTAAGGCGGCGTGTACGGCCGCCACAGCGGCTCTCAGCGGCCCGGAAACGTCCTCGAAACGACGCAT
GTGTTCCTCCTGGTTGGTACAGGTGGTTGGGGGTGCTCGGCTGTCGCTGGTGTTCCACCACCAGGGCTCG
ACGGGAGAGCGGGGGAGTGTGCAGTTGTGGGGTGGCCCCTCAGCGAAATATCTGACTTGGAGCTCGTGTC
GGACCATACACCGGTGATTAATCGTGGTCTACTACCAAGCGTGAGCCACGTCGCCGACGAATTTGAGCAG
CTCTGGCTGCCGTACTGGCCGCTGGCAAGCGACGATCTGCTCGAGGGGATCTACCGCCAAAGCCGCGCGT
CGGCCCTAGGCCGCCGGTACATCGAGGCGAACCCAACAGCGCTGGCAAACCTGCTGGTCGTGGACGTAGA
CCATCCAGACGCAGCGCTCCGAGCGCTCAGCGCCCGGGGGTCCCATCCGCTGCCCAACGCGATCGTGGGC
AATCGCGCCAACGGCCACGCACACGCAGTGTGGGCACTCAACGCCCCTGTTCCACGCACCGAATACGCGC
GGCGTAAGCCGCTCGCATACATGGCGGCGTGCGCCGAAGGCCTTCGGCGCGCCGTCGATGGCGACCGCAG
TTACTCAGGCCTCATGACCAAAAACCCCGGCCACATCGCCTGGGAAACGGAATGGCTCCACTCAGATCTC
TACACACTCAGCCACATCGAGGCCGAGCTCGGCGCGAACATGCCACCGCCGCGCTGGCGTCAGCAGACCA
CGTACAAAGCGGCTCCGACGCCGCTAGGGCGGAATTGCGCACTGTTCGATTCCGTCAGGTTGTGGGCCTA
TCGTCCCGCCCTCATGCGGATCTACCTGCCGACCCGGAACGTGGACGGACTCGGCCGCGCGATCTATG
Features (pLannotate 1.2.2; 6 found; start..end, strand, type, name):
   1299..2027    +  CDS            mkl (fragment): MKL_MYCTU - Experimental evidence at protein level: Swiss-Prot protein existence level 1. Not known, could be involved in the transport of ribonucleotides. From Mycobacterium tuberculosis (strain ATCC 25618 / H37Rv).
   2038..2055    -  misc_feature   MCS (fragment): multiple cloning site
   2102..2148    +  terminator     rrnB T1 terminator: transcription terminator T1 from the E. coli rrnB gene
   2187..2234    +  promoter       EM7 promoter: synthetic bacterial promoter&nbsp
   2253..2627    +  CDS            BleoR: antibiotic-binding protein; Sh ble from Streptoalloteichus hindustanus; confers resistance to bleomycin, phleomycin, and Zeocin™
   2679..3267    +  rep_origin     ori: high-copy-number ColE1/pMB1/pBR322/pUC origin of replication
