[The description below was written by a language model from this plasmid's Addgene catalogue record and pLannotate feature annotations shown in this document.]
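Description:
pBEL2713 is a bacterial expression plasmid built on the pMV261-Zeo backbone, made to complement an M. smegmatis strain with a truncated form of MceG. The insert, introduced by Gibson cloning, is M. smegmatis mceG (MSMEG_1366) lacking residues 242–360. The automated annotation of the 4,408 nt sequence identifies this open reading frame only by homology, as a fragment matching Mkl, the related Mycobacterium tuberculosis protein. Its annotated length of about 730 nt is consistent with a coding region ending near residue 241. A remnant of the multiple cloning site and the E. coli rrnB T1 transcription terminator lie just downstream of the insert.

Selection relies on a Sh ble (BleoR) gene driven by the synthetic EM7 promoter, which confers resistance to Zeocin/bleomycin. Propagation in E. coli uses a ColE1/pUC-type origin. The annotation calls this origin high copy, whereas the catalogue entry lists the plasmid as low copy. The feature table leaves roughly the first 1,300 nt and the last 1,100 nt unannotated, so the promoter driving mceG and any mycobacterial replication functions are not identified in the record. pMV261-family vectors are generally E. coli–mycobacteria shuttle plasmids carrying such elements, but that cannot be confirmed here.

The stated purpose and the associated work on the structure of an endogenous mycobacterial MCE lipid transporter suggest that the plasmid is used in complementation experiments testing whether the C-terminal region of MceG, the presumed ATPase component of the transporter, is needed for function.
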