Addgene plasmid #201993: pBEL2713
Purpose: Complementation of M. smegmatis MceG(∆242-360)
Depositing lab: Gira Bhabha & Damian Ekiert. Depositing organization: NYU Grossman School of Medicine. Publication: Structure of an endogenous mycobacterial MCE lipid transporter. Chen J, Fruhauf A, Fan C, Ponce J, Ueberheide B, Bhabha G, Ekiert D. Res Sq. 2023 Jan 10:rs.3.rs-2412186. doi: 10.21203/rs.3.rs-2412186/v1. Preprint. PubMed 36711512.
Backbone
  Vector backbone: pMV261-Zeo
  Vector type: Bacterial Expression
Growth in bacteria
  Bacterial resistance: Bleocin (Zeocin), 50 μg/mL
  Growth temperature: 37°C
  Growth strain: DH5alpha
  Copy number: Low Copy
Gene/Insert
  Gene/Insert name: mceG (alt name: MSMEG_1366)
  Species: M. smegmatis
  Mutation: Deletion of residues 242-360
  Cloning method: Gibson Cloning
  Sequencing primers: 5′ cagcgaggacaacttgag; 3′ tgtcaacacgtgctcgag
Resource information
  A portion of this plasmid was derived from a plasmid made by: Jeffery Cox (source of pMV261-Zeo plasmid)
Terms and licenses: Academic/Nonprofit Terms; Industry Terms: Not Available to Industry
Depositor comments: Please visit https://www.biorxiv.org/content/10.1101/2022.12.08.519548v2.full for bioRxiv preprint.
How to cite: pBEL2713 was a gift from Gira Bhabha & Damian Ekiert (Addgene plasmid # 201993 ; http://n2t.net/addgene:201993 ; RRID:Addgene_201993)
